Addgene plasmid #141021: pENTR2-L3-SfoI-tdTomato-PBL-R1
Purpose: Mutisite Gateway mediated vector construction
Depositing lab: Hideyuki Okano. Depositing organization: Keio University. Publication: A versatile toolbox for knock-in gene targeting based on the Multisite Gateway technology. Yoshimatsu S, Sone T, Nakajima M, Sato T, Okochi R, Ishikawa M, Nakamura M, Sasaki E, Shiozawa S, Okano H. PLoS One. 2019 Aug 27;14(8):e0221164. doi: 10.1371/journal.pone.0221164. eCollection 2019. PubMed 31454364.
Backbone
  Vector backbone: pDONR
  Backbone manufacturer: Thermo Fisher Scientific
  Vector type: Mammalian Expression
Growth in bacteria
  Bacterial resistance: Kanamycin, 50 μg/mL
  Growth temperature: 37°C
  Growth strain: DH5alpha
  Copy number: High Copy
Gene/Insert
  Gene/Insert name: tdTomato
  Species: Synthetic
  Cloning method: Restriction Enzyme; 5′ cloning site Unknown (unknown if destroyed)
Terms and licenses: Academic/Nonprofit Terms; Industry Terms: Not Available to Industry
How to cite: pENTR2-L3-SfoI-tdTomato-PBL-R1 was a gift from Hideyuki Okano (Addgene plasmid # 141021 ; http://n2t.net/addgene:141021 ; RRID:Addgene_141021)
