[The description below was written by a language model from this plasmid's Addgene catalogue record and pLannotate feature annotations shown in this document.]
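Description:
pENTR2-L3-SfoI-tdTomato-PBL-R1 is a Multisite Gateway entry clone built on a pDONR-type backbone, intended as one module in the recombinational assembly of knock-in gene-targeting vectors. It is maintained in E. coli as a high-copy plasmid through a ColE1/pUC-type origin and selected with kanamycin via an aminoglycoside phosphotransferase gene. The catalogue lists it as a mammalian expression vector, but its stated purpose is vector construction rather than direct use as a finished expression plasmid.

The transferable module lies between an attL-type site containing the attB3 core (the "L3" of the name, which the annotation software scores as an attL1 fragment overlapping attB3) and an attR1 site. It consists of a P2A peptide sequence directly followed by the tdTomato coding sequence. This arrangement lets the tandem-dimer orange-red reporter be joined in frame to an upstream coding sequence and released as a separate polypeptide by ribosomal skipping, as would suit tagging an endogenous gene. The name indicates an SfoI site near the L3 end and a "PBL" element before R1. About 240 nt between tdTomato and attR1 are unannotated, and the record does not define what PBL is.

Both the depositor and sequencing-derived records, which differ by a single nucleotide in length, also show elements outside the att sites: a human U6 promoter with an S. pyogenes gRNA scaffold plus a partial second scaffold, a CMV enhancer/chicken β-actin promoter with a hybrid intron upstream of L3, and a bGH polyadenylation signal downstream of R1. The catalogue entry does not explain these. They would not be carried over in an LR reaction, and no guide spacer is annotated.
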