Features (pLannotate 1.2.2; 16 found; start..end, strand, type, name):
      1..241     +  promoter       U6 promoter: RNA polymerase III promoter for human U6 snRNA
    268..343     +  misc_RNA       gRNA scaffold: guide RNA scaffold for the Streptococcus pyogenes CRISPR/Cas9 system
    350..393     +  misc_RNA       gRNA scaffold (fragment): guide RNA scaffold for the Streptococcus pyogenes CRISPR/Cas9 system
    440..725     +  enhancer       CMV enhancer: human cytomegalovirus immediate early enhancer; contains an 18-bp deletion relative to the standard CMV enhancer
    727..1004    +  promoter       chicken β-actin promoter: No description available
   1005..1233    +  intron         hybrid intron: hybrid between chicken β-actin (CBA) and minute virus of mice (MMV) introns (Gray et al., 2011)
   1244..1261    -  CDS            lacZα (fragment): LacZα fragment of β-galactosidase; lacZ fragment
   1277..1362    +  protein_bind   attL1 (fragment): mutant version of attL; recombination site for the Gateway® LR reaction LR Clonase™
   1353..1373    +  protein_bind   attB3: mutant version of attB; core recombination site for the Gateway® BP reaction BP Clonase™
   1388..1444    +  CDS            P2A: 2A peptide from porcine teschovirus-1 polyprotein Eukaryotic ribosomes fail to insert a peptide bond between the Gly and Pro residues, yielding separate polypeptides.
   1445..2869    +  CDS            tdTomato: tdTomato is a basic (constitutively fluorescent) orange fluorescent protein published in 2004, derived from Discosoma sp.. It is reported to be a somewhat slowly-maturing tandem dimer with low acid sensitivity.
   3113..3236    +  protein_bind   attR1: mutant version of attR; recombination site for the Gateway® LR reaction LR Clonase™
   3303..3414    +  polyA_signal   bGH poly(A) signal: bovine growth hormone polyadenylation signal
   3526..3544    -  promoter       T7 promoter: promoter for bacteriophage T7 RNA polymerase
   3678..4487    +  CDS            KanR: aminoglycoside phosphotransferase; aph(3')-Ia; confers resistance to kanamycin in bacteria or G418 (Geneticin®) in eukaryotes
   4634..5222    +  rep_origin     ori: high-copy-number ColE1/pMB1/pBR322/pUC origin of replication
>Addgene plasmid #141021 | pENTR2-L3-SfoI-tdTomato-PBL-R1 | depositor full sequence | sequence record 273817 | Full Sequence
GAGGGCCTATTTCCCATGATTCCTTCATATTTGCATATACGATACAAGGCTGTTAGAGAGATAATTGGAA
TTAATTTGACTGTAAACACAAAGATATTAGTACAAAATACGTGACGTAGAAAGTAATAATTTCTTGGGTA
GTTTGCAGTTTTAAAATTATGTTTTAAAATGGACTATCATATGCTTACCGTAACTTGAAAGTATTTCGAT
TTCTTGGCTTTATATATCTTGTGGAAAGGACGAAACACCGGGTCTTCGAGAAGACCTGTTTTAGAGCTAG
AAATAGCAAGTTAAAATAAGGCTAGTCCGTTATCAACTTGAAAAAGTGGCACCGAGTCGGTGCTTTTTTG
TTTTAGAGCTAGAAATAGCAAGTTAAAATAAGGCTAGTCCGTTTTTAGCGCGTGCGCCAATTCTGCAGAC
AAATGGCTCTAGAGGTACCCGTTACATAACTTACGGTAAATGGCCCGCCTGGCTGACCGCCCAACGACCC
CCGCCCATTGACGTCAATAGTAACGCCAATAGGGACTTTCCATTGACGTCAATGGGTGGAGTATTTACGG
TAAACTGCCCACTTGGCAGTACATCAAGTGTATCATATGCCAAGTACGCCCCCTATTGACGTCAATGACG
GTAAATGGCCCGCCTGGCATTGTGCCCAGTACATGACCTTATGGGACTTTCCTACTTGGCAGTACATCTA
CGTATTAGTCATCGCTATTACCATGGTCGAGGTGAGCCCCACGTTCTGCTTCACTCTCCCCATCTCCCCC
CCCTCCCCACCCCCAATTTTGTATTTATTTATTTTTTAATTATTTTGTGCAGCGATGGGGGCGGGGGGGG
GGGGGGGGCGCGCGCCAGGCGGGGCGGGGCGGGGCGAGGGGCGGGGCGGGGCGAGGCGGAGAGGTGCGGC
GGCAGCCAATCAGAGCGGCGCGCTCCGAAAGTTTCCTTTTATGGCGAGGCGGCGGCGGCGGCGGCCCTAT
AAAAAGCGAAGCGCGCGGCGGGCGGGAGTCGCTGCGACGCTGCCTTCGCCCCGTGCCCCGCTCCGCCGCC
GCCTCGCGCCGCCCGCCCCGGCTCTGACTGACCGCGTTACTCCCACAGGTGAGCGGGCGGGACGGCCCTT
CTCCTCCGGGCTGTAATTAGCTGAGCAAGAGGTAAGGGTTTAAGGGATGGTTGGTTGGTGGGGTATTAAT
GTTTAATTACCTGGAGCACCTGCCTGAAATCACTTTTTTTCAGGTTGGACCGGTGTAAAACGACGGCCAG
TCTTAAGCTCGGGCCCCAAATAATGATTTTATTTCGACTGATAGTGACCTGTTCGTTGCAACAAATTGAT
GAGCAATGCTTTTTTATAATGCCAACTTTGTATAATAAAGTTGTTGCCACCATGGGCGCCACGAACTTCT
CTCTGTTAAAGCAAGCAGGAGACGTGGAAGAAAACCCCGGTCCTGTTAGCAAGGGCGAGGAGGTCATCAA
AGAGTTCATGCGCTTCAAGGTGCGCATGGAGGGCTCCATGAACGGCCACGAGTTCGAGATCGAGGGCGAG
GGCGAGGGCCGCCCCTACGAGGGCACCCAGACCGCCAAGCTGAAGGTGACCAAGGGCGGCCCCCTGCCCT
TCGCCTGGGACATCCTGTCCCCCCAGTTCATGTACGGCTCCAAGGCGTACGTGAAGCACCCCGCCGACAT
CCCCGATTACAAGAAGCTGTCCTTCCCCGAGGGCTTCAAGTGGGAGCGCGTGATGAACTTCGAGGACGGC
GGTCTGGTGACCGTGACCCAGGACTCCTCCCTGCAGGACGGCACGCTGATCTACAAGGTGAAGATGCGCG
GCACCAACTTCCCCCCCGACGGCCCCGTAATGCAGAAAAAGACCATGGGCTGGGAGGCCTCCACCGAGCG
CCTGTACCCCCGCGACGGCGTGCTGAAGGGCGAGATCCACCAGGCCCTGAAGCTGAAGGACGGCGGCCAC
TACCTGGTGGAGTTCAAGACCATCTACATGGCCAAGAAGCCCGTGCAACTGCCCGGCTACTACTACGTGG
ACACCAAGCTGGACATCACCTCCCACAACGAGGACTACACCATCGTGGAACAGTACGAGCGCTCCGAGGG
CCGCCACCACCTGTTCCTGGGGCATGGCACCGGCAGCACCGGCAGCGGCAGCTCCGGCACCGCCTCCTCC
GAGGACAACAACATGGCCGTCATCAAAGAGTTCATGCGCTTCAAGGTGCGCATGGAGGGCTCCATGAACG
GCCACGAGTTCGAGATCGAGGGCGAGGGCGAGGGCCGCCCCTACGAGGGCACCCAGACCGCCAAGCTGAA
GGTGACCAAGGGCGGCCCCCTGCCCTTCGCCTGGGACATCCTGTCCCCCCAGTTCATGTACGGCTCCAAG
GCGTACGTGAAGCACCCCGCCGACATCCCCGATTACAAGAAGCTGTCCTTCCCCGAGGGCTTCAAGTGGG
AGCGCGTGATGAACTTCGAGGACGGCGGTCTGGTGACCGTGACCCAGGACTCCTCCCTGCAGGACGGCAC
GCTGATCTACAAGGTGAAGATGCGCGGCACCAACTTCCCCCCCGACGGCCCCGTAATGCAGAAAAAGACC
ATGGGCTGGGAGGCCTCCACCGAGCGCCTGTACCCCCGCGACGGCGTGCTGAAGGGCGAGATCCACCAGG
CCCTGAAGCTGAAGGACGGCGGCCACTACCTGGTGGAGTTCAAGACCATCTACATGGCCAAGAAGCCCGT
GCAACTGCCCGGCTACTACTACGTGGACACCAAGCTGGACATCACCTCCCACAACGAGGACTACACCATC
GTGGAACAGTACGAGCGCTCCGAGGGCCGCCACCACCTGTTCCTGTACGGCATGGACGAGCTGTACAAGG
AATTTTAACCCTAGAAAGATAATCATATTGTGACGTACGTTAAAGATAATCATGCGTAAAATTGACGCAT
GTGTTTTATCGGTCTGTATATCGAGGTCCCGTGAGGCGTTTGAATAGATATTAAGTTTTATTATATTTAC
ACTTACATACTAATAATAAATTCAACAAACAATTCTTTTACGTGACTTTTAAGATTTAACTCAAACAAAA
ACTCAAAATTTCTTCTATAAAGTAACAAAACTCAAGTTTGTACAAAAAAGTTGAACGAGAAACGTAAAAT
GATATAAATATCAATATATTAAATTAGATTTTGCATAAAAAACAGACTACATAATACTGTAAAACACAAC
ATATGCAGTCACTATGAATCAACTACTTAGATGGTATTAGTGACCTGTAGAATTCTAACTAGAGCTCGCT
GATCAGCCTCGACTGTGCCTTCTAGTTGCCAGCCATCTGTTGTTTGCCCCTCCCCCGTGCCTTCCTTGAC
CCTGGAAGGTGCCACTCCCACTGTCCTTTCCTAATAAAATGAGGAAATTGCATCGCATTGTCTGAGTAGG
TGTCATTCTATTCTGGGGGGTGGGGTGGGGCAGGACAGCAAGGGGGAGGATTGGGAAGAGAATAGCAGGC
ATGCTGGGGAGCGGCCGCGATATCCCCTATAGTGAGTCGTATTACATGGTCATAGCTGTTTCCTGGCAGC
TCTGGCCCGTGTCTCAAAATCTCTGATGTTACATTGCACAAGATAAAAATATATCATCATGAACAATAAA
ACTGTCTGCTTACATAAACAGTAATACAAGGGGTGTTATGAGCCATATTCAACGGGAAACGTCGAGGCCG
CGATTAAATTCCAACATGGATGCTGATTTATATGGGTATAAATGGGCTCGCGATAATGTCGGGCAATCAG
GTGCGACAATCTATCGCTTGTATGGGAAGCCCGATGCGCCAGAGTTGTTTCTGAAACATGGCAAAGGTAG
CGTTGCCAATGATGTTACAGATGAGATGGTCAGACTAAACTGGCTGACGGAATTTATGCCTCTTCCGACC
ATCAAGCATTTTATCCGTACTCCTGATGATGCATGGTTACTCACCACTGCGATCCCCGGAAAAACAGCAT
TCCAGGTATTAGAAGAATATCCTGATTCAGGTGAAAATATTGTTGATGCGCTGGCAGTGTTCCTGCGCCG
GTTGCATTCGATTCCTGTTTGTAATTGTCCTTTTAACAGCGATCGCGTATTTCGTCTCGCTCAGGCGCAA
TCACGAATGAATAACGGTTTGGTTGATGCGAGTGATTTTGATGACGAGCGTAATGGCTGGCCTGTTGAAC
AAGTCTGGAAAGAAATGCATAAACTTTTGCCATTCTCACCGGATTCAGTCGTCACTCATGGTGATTTCTC
ACTTGATAACCTTATTTTTGACGAGGGGAAATTAATAGGTTGTATTGATGTTGGACGAGTCGGAATCGCA
GACCGATACCAGGATCTTGCCATCCTATGGAACTGCCTCGGTGAGTTTTCTCCTTCATTACAGAAACGGC
TTTTTCAAAAATATGGTATTGATAATCCTGATATGAATAAATTGCAGTTTCATTTGATGCTCGATGAGTT
TTTCTAATCAGAATTGGTTAATTGGTTGTAACACTGGCAGAGCATTACGCTGACTTGACGGGACGGCGCA
AGCTCATGACCAAAATCCCTTAACGTGAGTTACGCGTCGTTCCACTGAGCGTCAGACCCCGTAGAAAAGA
TCAAAGGATCTTCTTGAGATCCTTTTTTTCTGCGCGTAATCTGCTGCTTGCAAACAAAAAAACCACCGCT
ACCAGCGGTGGTTTGTTTGCCGGATCAAGAGCTACCAACTCTTTTTCCGAAGGTAACTGGCTTCAGCAGA
GCGCAGATACCAAATACTGTCCTTCTAGTGTAGCCGTAGTTAGGCCACCACTTCAAGAACTCTGTAGCAC
CGCCTACATACCTCGCTCTGCTAATCCTGTTACCAGTGGCTGCTGCCAGTGGCGATAAGTCGTGTCTTAC
CGGGTTGGACTCAAGACGATAGTTACCGGATAAGGCGCAGCGGTCGGGCTGAACGGGGGGTTCGTGCACA
CAGCCCAGCTTGGAGCGAACGACCTACACCGAACTGAGATACCTACAGCGTGAGCTATGAGAAAGCGCCA
CGCTTCCCGAAGGGAGAAAGGCGGACAGGTATCCGGTAAGCGGCAGGGTCGGAACAGGAGAGCGCACGAG
GGAGCTTCCAGGGGGAAACGCCTGGTATCTTTATAGTCCTGTCGGGTTTCGCCACCTCTGACTTGAGCGT
CGATTTTTGTGATGCTCGTCAGGGGGGCGGAGCCTATGGAAAAACGCCAGCAACGCGGCCTTTTTACGGT
TCCTGGCCTTTTGCTGGCCTTTTGCTCACATGT
