Features (pLannotate 1.2.2; 16 found; start..end, strand, type, name):
      1..241     +  promoter       U6 promoter: RNA polymerase III promoter for human U6 snRNA
    268..343     +  misc_RNA       gRNA scaffold: guide RNA scaffold for the Streptococcus pyogenes CRISPR/Cas9 system
    350..393     +  misc_RNA       gRNA scaffold (fragment): guide RNA scaffold for the Streptococcus pyogenes CRISPR/Cas9 system
    440..725     +  enhancer       CMV enhancer: human cytomegalovirus immediate early enhancer; contains an 18-bp deletion relative to the standard CMV enhancer
    727..1004    +  promoter       chicken β-actin promoter: No description available
   1005..1232    +  intron         hybrid intron: hybrid between chicken β-actin (CBA) and minute virus of mice (MMV) introns (Gray et al., 2011)
   1243..1260    -  CDS            lacZα (fragment): LacZα fragment of β-galactosidase; lacZ fragment
   1276..1361    +  protein_bind   attL1 (fragment): mutant version of attL; recombination site for the Gateway® LR reaction LR Clonase™
   1352..1372    +  protein_bind   attB3: mutant version of attB; core recombination site for the Gateway® BP reaction BP Clonase™
   1387..1443    +  CDS            P2A: 2A peptide from porcine teschovirus-1 polyprotein Eukaryotic ribosomes fail to insert a peptide bond between the Gly and Pro residues, yielding separate polypeptides.
   1444..2868    +  CDS            tdTomato: tdTomato is a basic (constitutively fluorescent) orange fluorescent protein published in 2004, derived from Discosoma sp.. It is reported to be a somewhat slowly-maturing tandem dimer with low acid sensitivity.
   3112..3235    +  protein_bind   attR1: mutant version of attR; recombination site for the Gateway® LR reaction LR Clonase™
   3302..3413    +  polyA_signal   bGH poly(A) signal: bovine growth hormone polyadenylation signal
   3525..3543    -  promoter       T7 promoter: promoter for bacteriophage T7 RNA polymerase
   3677..4486    +  CDS            KanR: aminoglycoside phosphotransferase; aph(3')-Ia; confers resistance to kanamycin in bacteria or G418 (Geneticin®) in eukaryotes
   4633..5221    +  rep_origin     ori: high-copy-number ColE1/pMB1/pBR322/pUC origin of replication
>Addgene plasmid #141021 | pENTR2-L3-SfoI-tdTomato-PBL-R1 | addgene full sequence | sequence record 302052 | Addgene NGS Result
GAGGGCCTATTTCCCATGATTCCTTCATATTTGCATATACGATACAAGGCTGTTAGAGAGATAATTGGAA
TTAATTTGACTGTAAACACAAAGATATTAGTACAAAATACGTGACGTAGAAAGTAATAATTTCTTGGGTA
GTTTGCAGTTTTAAAATTATGTTTTAAAATGGACTATCATATGCTTACCGTAACTTGAAAGTATTTCGAT
TTCTTGGCTTTATATATCTTGTGGAAAGGACGAAACACCGGGTCTTCGAGAAGACCTGTTTTAGAGCTAG
AAATAGCAAGTTAAAATAAGGCTAGTCCGTTATCAACTTGAAAAAGTGGCACCGAGTCGGTGCTTTTTTG
TTTTAGAGCTAGAAATAGCAAGTTAAAATAAGGCTAGTCCGTTTTTAGCGCGTGCGCCAATTCTGCAGAC
AAATGGCTCTAGAGGTACCCGTTACATAACTTACGGTAAATGGCCCGCCTGGCTGACCGCCCAACGACCC
CCGCCCATTGACGTCAATAGTAACGCCAATAGGGACTTTCCATTGACGTCAATGGGTGGAGTATTTACGG
TAAACTGCCCACTTGGCAGTACATCAAGTGTATCATATGCCAAGTACGCCCCCTATTGACGTCAATGACG
GTAAATGGCCCGCCTGGCATTGTGCCCAGTACATGACCTTATGGGACTTTCCTACTTGGCAGTACATCTA
CGTATTAGTCATCGCTATTACCATGGTCGAGGTGAGCCCCACGTTCTGCTTCACTCTCCCCATCTCCCCC
CCCTCCCCACCCCCAATTTTGTATTTATTTATTTTTTAATTATTTTGTGCAGCGATGGGGGCGGGGGGGG
GGGGGGGGCGCGCGCCRGGSGGGGSGGGGSGGGGSGGGGGGSGGGGSGGGGSGAGGCGGAGAGGTGCGGC
GGCAGCCAATCAGAGCGGCGCGCTCCGAAAGTTTCCTTTTATGGCGAGGCGGCGGCGGCGGCGGCCCTAT
AAAAAGCGAAGCGCGCGGCGGGCGGGAGTCGCTGCGCGCTGCCTTCGCCCCGTGCCCCGCTCCGCCGCCG
CCTCGCGCCGCCCGCCCCGGCTCTGACTGACCGCGTTACTCCCACAGGTGAGCGGGCGGGACGGCCCTTC
TCCTCCGGGCTGTAATTAGCTGAGCAAGAGGTAAGGGTTTAAGGGATGGTTGGTTGGTGGGGTATTAATG
TTTAATTACCTGGAGCACCTGCCTGAAATCACTTTTTTTCAGGTTGGACCGGTGTAAAACGACGGCCAGT
CTTAAGCTCGGGCCCCAAATAATGATTTTATTTCGACTGATAGTGACCTGTTCGTTGCAACAAATTGATG
AGCAATGCTTTTTTATAATGCCAACTTTGTATAATAAAGTTGTTGCCACCATGGGCGCCACGAACTTCTC
TCTGTTAAAGCAAGCAGGAGACGTGGAAGAAAACCCCGGTCCTGTTAGCAAGGGCGAGGAGGTCATCAAA
GAGTTCATGCGCTTCAAGGTGCGCATGGAGGGCTCCATGAACGGCCACGAGTTCGAGATCGAGGGCGAGG
GCGAGGGCCGCCCCTACGAGGGCACCCAGACCGCCAAGCTGAAGGTGACCAAGGGCGGCCCCCTGCCCTT
CGCCTGGGACATCCTGTCCCCCCAGTTCATGTACGGCTCCAAGGCGTACGTGAAGCACCCCGCCGACATC
CCCGATTACAAGAAGCTGTCCTTCCCCGAGGGCTTCAAGTGGGAGCGCGTGATGAACTTCGAGGACGGCG
GTCTGGTGACCGTGACCCAGGACTCCTCCCTGCAGGACGGCACGCTGATCTACAAGGTGAAGATGCGCGG
CACCAACTTCCCCCCCGACGGCCCCGTAATGCAGAAAAAGACCATGGGCTGGGAGGCCTCCACCGAGCGC
CTGTACCCCCGCGACGGCGTGCTGAAGGGCGAGATCCACCAGGCCCTGAAGCTGAAGGACGGCGGCCACT
ACCTGGTGGAGTTCAAGACCATCTACATGGCCAAGAAGCCCGTGCAACTGCCCGGCTACTACTACGTGGA
CACCAAGCTGGACATCACCTCCCACAACGAGGACTACACCATCGTGGAACAGTACGAGCGCTCCGAGGGC
CGCCACCACCTGTTCCTGGGGCATGGCACCGGCAGCACCGGCAGCGGCAGCTCCGGCACCGCCTCCTCCG
AGGACAACAACATGGCCGTCATCAAAGAGTTCATGCGCTTCAAGGTGCGCATGGAGGGCTCCATGAACGG
CCACGAGTTCGAGATCGAGGGCGAGGGCGAGGGCCGCCCCTACGAGGGCACCCAGACCGCCAAGCTGAAG
GTGACCAAGGGCGGCCCCCTGCCCTTCGCCTGGGACATCCTGTCCCCCCAGTTCATGTACGGCTCCAAGG
CGTACGTGAAGCACCCCGCCGACATCCCCGATTACAAGAAGCTGTCCTTCCCCGAGGGCTTCAAGTGGGA
GCGCGTGATGAACTTCGAGGACGGCGGTCTGGTGACCGTGACCCAGGACTCCTCCCTGCAGGACGGCACG
CTGATCTACAAGGTGAAGATGCGCGGCACCAACTTCCCCCCCGACGGCCCCGTAATGCAGAAAAAGACCA
TGGGCTGGGAGGCCTCCACCGAGCGCCTGTACCCCCGCGACGGCGTGCTGAAGGGCGAGATCCACCAGGC
CCTGAAGCTGAAGGACGGCGGCCACTACCTGGTGGAGTTCAAGACCATCTACATGGCCAAGAAGCCCGTG
CAACTGCCCGGCTACTACTACGTGGACACCAAGCTGGACATCACCTCCCACAACGAGGACTACACCATCG
TGGAACAGTACGAGCGCTCCGAGGGCCGCCACCACCTGTTCCTGTACGGCATGGACGAGCTGTACAAGGA
ATTTTAACCCTAGAAAGATAATCATATTGTGACGTACGTTAAAGATAATCATGCGTAAAATTGACGCATG
TGTTTTATCGGTCTGTATATCGAGGTCCCGTGAGGCGTTTGAATAGATATTAAGTTTTATTATATTTACA
CTTACATACTAATAATAAATTCAACAAACAATTCTTTTACGTGACTTTTAAGATTTAACTCAAACAAAAA
CTCAAAATTTCTTCTATAAAGTAACAAAACTCAAGTTTGTACAAAAAAGTTGAACGAGAAACGTAAAATG
ATATAAATATCAATATATTAAATTAGATTTTGCATAAAAAACAGACTACATAATACTGTAAAACACAACA
TATGCAGTCACTATGAACCAACTACTTAGATGGTATTAGTGACCTGTAGAATTCTAACTAGAGCTCGCTG
ATCAGCCTCGACTGTGCCTTCTAGTTGCCAGCCATCTGTTGTTTGCCCCTCCCCCGTGCCTTCCTTGACC
CTGGAAGGTGCCACTCCCACTGTCCTTTCCTAATAAAATGAGGAAATTGCATCGCATTGTCTGAGTAGGT
GTCATTCTATTCTGGGGGGTGGGGTGGGGCAGGACAGCAAGGGGGAGGATTGGGAAGAGAATAGCAGGCA
TGCTGGGGAGCGGCCGCGATATCCCCTATAGTGAGTCGTATTACATGGTCATAGCTGTTTCCTGGCAGCT
CTGGCCCGTGTCTCAAAATCTCTGATGTTACATTGCACAAGATAAAAATATATCATCATGAACAATAAAA
CTGTCTGCTTACATAAACAGTAATACAAGGGGTGTTATGAGCCATATTCAACGGGAAACGTCGAGGCCGC
GATTAAATTCCAACATGGATGCTGATTTATATGGGTATAAATGGGCTCGCGATAATGTCGGGCAATCAGG
TGCGACAATCTATCGCTTGTATGGGAAGCCCGATGCGCCAGAGTTGTTTCTGAAACATGGCAAAGGTAGC
GTTGCCAATGATGTTACAGATGAGATGGTCAGACTAAACTGGCTGACGGAATTTATGCCTCTTCCGACCA
TCAAGCATTTTATCCGTACTCCTGATGATGCATGGTTACTCACCACTGCGATCCCCGGAAAAACAGCATT
CCAGGTATTAGAAGAATATCCTGATTCAGGTGAAAATATTGTTGATGCGCTGGCAGTGTTCCTGCGCCGG
TTGCATTCGATTCCTGTTTGTAATTGTCCTTTTAACAGCGATCGCGTATTTCGTCTCGCTCAGGCGCAAT
CACGAATGAATAACGGTTTGGTTGATGCGAGTGATTTTGATGACGAGCGTAATGGCTGGCCTGTTGAACA
AGTCTGGAAAGAAATGCATAAACTTTTGCCATTCTCACCGGATTCAGTCGTCACTCATGGTGATTTCTCA
CTTGATAACCTTATTTTTGACGAGGGGAAATTAATAGGTTGTATTGATGTTGGACGAGTCGGAATCGCAG
ACCGATACCAGGATCTTGCCATCCTATGGAACTGCCTCGGTGAGTTTTCTCCTTCATTACAGAAACGGCT
TTTTCAAAAATATGGTATTGATAATCCTGATATGAATAAATTGCAGTTTCATTTGATGCTCGATGAGTTT
TTCTAATCAGAATTGGTTAATTGGTTGTAACACTGGCAGAGCATTACGCTGACTTGACGGGACGGCGCAA
GCTCATGACCAAAATCCCTTAACGTGAGTTACGCGTCGTTCCACTGAGCGTCAGACCCCGTAGAAAAGAT
CAAAGGATCTTCTTGAGATCCTTTTTTTCTGCGCGTAATCTGCTGCTTGCAAACAAAAAAACCACCGCTA
CCAGCGGTGGTTTGTTTGCCGGATCAAGAGCTACCAACTCTTTTTCCGAAGGTAACTGGCTTCAGCAGAG
CGCAGATACCAAATACTGTTCTTCTAGTGTAGCCGTAGTTAGGCCACCACTTCAAGAACTCTGTAGCACC
GCCTACATACCTCGCTCTGCTAATCCTGTTACCAGTGGCTGCTGCCAGTGGCGATAAGTCGTGTCTTACC
GGGTTGGACTCAAGACGATAGTTACCGGATAAGGCGCAGCGGTCGGGCTGAACGGGGGGTTCGTGCACAC
AGCCCAGCTTGGAGCGAACGACCTACACCGAACTGAGATACCTACAGCGTGAGCTATGAGAAAGCGCCAC
GCTTCCCGAAGGGAGAAAGGCGGACAGGTATCCGGTAAGCGGCAGGGTCGGAACAGGAGAGCGCACGAGG
GAGCTTCCAGGGGGAAACGCCTGGTATCTTTATAGTCCTGTCGGGTTTCGCCACCTCTGACTTGAGCGTC
GATTTTTGTGATGCTCGTCAGGGGGGCGGAGCCTATGGAAAAACGCCAGCAACGCGGCCTTTTTACGGTT
CCTGGCCTTTTGCTGGCCTTTTGCTCACATGT
